>Addgene plasmid #203265 | B*35:02:01 | addgene full sequence | sequence record 399803 | Addgene NGS Result
GACGGATCGGGAGATCTCCCGATCCCCTATGGTGCACTCTCAGTACAATCTGCTCTGATGCCGCATAGTT
AAGCCAGTATCTGCTCCCTGCTTGTGTGTTGGAGGTCGCTGAGTAGTGCGCGAGCAAAATTTAAGCTACA
ACAAGGCAAGGCTTGACCGACAATTGCATGAAGAATCTGCTTAGGGTTAGGCGTTTTGCGCTGCTTCGCG
ATGTACGGGCCAGATATACGCGTTGACATTGATTATTGACTAGTTATTAATAGTAATCAATTACGGGGTC
ATTAGTTCATAGCCCATATATGGAGTTCCGCGTTACATAACTTACGGTAAATGGCCCGCCTGGCTGACCG
CCCAACGACCCCCGCCCATTGACGTCAATAATGACGTATGTTCCCATAGTAACGCCAATAGGGACTTTCC
ATTGACGTCAATGGGTGGAGTATTTACGGTAAACTGCCCACTTGGCAGTACATCAAGTGTATCATATGCC
AAGTACGCCCCCTATTGACGTCAATGACGGTAAATGGCCCGCCTGGCATTATGCCCAGTACATGACCTTA
TGGGACTTTCCTACTTGGCAGTACATCTACGTATTAGTCATCGCTATTACCATGGTGATGCGGTTTTGGC
AGTACATCAATGGGCGTGGATAGCGGTTTGACTCACGGGGATTTCCAAGTCTCCACCCCATTGACGTCAA
TGGGAGTTTGTTTTGGCACCAAAATCAACGGGACTTTCCAAAATGTCGTAACAACTCCGCCCCATTGACG
CAAATGGGCGGTAGGCGTGTACGGTGGGAGGTCTATATAAGCAGAGCTCTCTGGCTAACTAGAGAACCCA
CTGCTTACTGGCTTATCGAAATTAATACGACTCACTATAGGGAGACCCAAGCTGGCTAGCGTTTAAACTT
AAGCTTGGTACCGAGCTCGGATCCATGCGGGTCACGGCGCCCCGAACCGTCCTCCTGCTGCTCTGGGGGG
CAGTGGCCCTGACCGAGACCTGGGCCGGCTCCCACTCCATGAGGTATTTCTACACCGCCATGTCCCGGCC
CGGCCGCGGGGAGCCCCGCTTCATCGCAGTGGGCTACGTGGACGACACCCAGTTCGTGAGGTTCGACAGC
GACGCCGCGAGTCCGAGGACGGAGCCCCGGGCGCCATGGATAGAGCAGGAGGGGCCGGAGTATTGGGACC
GGAACACACAGATCTTCAAGACCAACACACAGACTTACCGAGAGAGCCTGCGGAACCTGCGCGGCTACTA
CAACCAGAGCGAGGCCGGGTCTCACATCATCCAGAGGATGTATGGCTGCGACCTGGGGCCCGACGGGCGC
TTCCTCCGCGGGCATAACCAGTACGCCTACGACGGCAAGGATTACATCGCCCTGAACGAGGACCTGAGCT
CCTGGACCGCGGCGGACACCGCGGCTCAGATCACCCAGCGCAAGTGGGAGGCGGCCCGTGTGGCGGAGCA
GCTGAGAGCCTACCTGGAGGGCCTGTGCGTGGAGTGGCTCCGCAGATACCTGGAGAACGGGAAGGAGACG
CTGCAGCGCGCGGACCCCCCAAAGACACACGTGACCCACCACCCCGTCTCTGACCATGAGGCCACCCTGA
GGTGCTGGGCCCTGGGCTTCTACCCTGCGGAGATCACACTGACCTGGCAGCGGGATGGCGAGGACCAAAC
TCAGGACACTGAGCTTGTGGAGACCAGACCAGCAGGAGATAGAACCTTCCAGAAGTGGGCAGCTGTGGTG
GTGCCTTCTGGAGAAGAGCAGAGATACACATGCCATGTACAGCATGAGGGGCTGCCGAAGCCCCTCACCC
TGAGATGGGAGCCATCTTCCCAGTCCACCATCCCCATCGTGGGCATTGTTGCTGGCCTGGCTGTCCTAGC
AGTTGTGGTCATCGGAGCTGTGGTCGCTACTGTGATGTGTAGGAGGAAGAGCTCAGGTGGAAAAGGAGGG
AGCTACTCTCAGGCTGCGTCCAGCGACAGTGCCCAGGGCTCTGATGTGTCTCTCACAGCTTGAGAATTCT
GCAGATATCCAGCACAGTGGCGGCCGCTCGAGTCTAGAGGGCCCGTTTAAACCCGCTGATCAGCCTCGAC
TGTGCCTTCTAGTTGCCAGCCATCTGTTGTTTGCCCCTCCCCCGTGCCTTCCTTGACCCTGGAAGGTGCC
ACTCCCACTGTCCTTTCCTAATAAAATGAGGAAATTGCATCGCATTGTCTGAGTAGGTGTCATTCTATTC
TGGGGGGTGGGGTGGGGCAGGACAGCAAGGGGGAGGATTGGGAAGACAATAGCAGGCATGCTGGGGATGC
GGTGGGCTCTATGGCTTCTGAGGCGGAAAGAACCAGCTGGGGCTCTAGGGGGTATCCCC
[124 nt withheld, positions 2370-2493]
C
[91 nt withheld, positions 2495-2585]
A
[49 nt withheld, positions 2587-2635]
CCTTTGACGTTGGAGTCCACGTTCTTT
[37 nt withheld, positions 2663-2699]
ACCCTATCTCGGTCTATTCTTTTGATTTATAAGGGATTTTGCCGATTTCGGCCTATTGGTTAAAAAATGA
GCTGATTTAACAAAAATTTAACGCGAATTAATTCTGTGGAATGTGTGTCAGTTAGGGTGTGGAAAGTCCC
CAGGCTCCCCAGCAGGCAGAAGTATGCAAAGCATGCATCTCAATTAGTCAGCAACCAGGTGTGGAAAGTC
CCCAGGCTCCCCAGCAGGCAGAAGTATGCAAAGCATGCATCTCAATTAGTCAGCAACCATAGTCCCGCCC
CTAACTCCGCCCATCCCGCCCCTAACTCCGCCCAGTTCCGCCCATTCTCCGCCCCATGGCTGACTAATTT
TTTTTATTTATGCAGAGGCCGAGGCCGCCTCTGCCTCTGAGCTATTCCAGAAGTAGTGAGGAGGCTTTTT
TGGAGGCCTAGGCTTTTGCAAAAAGCTCCCGGGAGCTTGTATATCCATTTTCGGATCTGATCAAGAGACA
GGATGAGGATCGTTTCGCATGATTGAACAAGATGGATTGCACGCAGGTTCTCCGGCCGCTTGGGTGGAGA
GGCTATTCGGCTATGACTGGGCACAACAGACAATCGGCTGCTCTGATGCCGCCGTGTTCCGGCTGTCAGC
GCAGGGGCGCCCGGTTCTTTTTGTCAAGACCGACCTGTCCGGTGCCCTGAATGAACTGCAGGACGAGGCA
GCGCGGCTATCGTGGCTGGCCACGACGGGCGTTCCTTGCGCAGCTGTGCTCGACGTTGTCACTGAAGCGG
GAAGGGACTGGCTGCTATTGGGCGAAGTGCCGGGGCAGGATCTCCTGTCATCTCACCTTGCTCCTGCCGA
GAAAGTATCCATCATGGCTGATGCAATGCGGCGGCTGCATACGCTTGATCCGGCTACCTGCCCATTCGAC
CACCAAGCGAAACATCGCATCGAGCGAGCACGTACTCGGATGGAAGCCGGTCTTGTCGATCAGGATGATC
TGGACGAAGAGCATCAGGGGCTCGCGCCAGCCGAACTGTTCGCCAGGCTCAAGGCGCGCATGCCCGACGG
CGAGGATCTCGTCGTGACCCATGGCGATGCCTGCTTGCCGAATATCATGGTGGAAAATGGCCGCTTTTCT
GGATTCATCGACTGTGGCCGGCTGGGTGTGGCGGACCGCTATCAGGACATAGCGTTGGCTACCCGTGATA
TTGCTGAAGAGCTTGGCGGCGAATGGGCTGACCGCTTCCTCGTGCTTTACGGTATCGCCGCTCCCGATTC
GCAGCGCATCGCCTTCTATCGCCTTCTTGACGAGTTCTTCTGAGCGGGACTCTGGGGTTCGAAATGACCG
ACCAAGCGACGCCCAACCTGCCATCACGAGATTTCGATTCCACCGCCGCCTTCTATGAAAGGTTGGGCTT
CGGAATCGTTTTCCGGGACGCCGGCTGGATGATCCTCCAGCGCGGGGATCTCATGCTGGAGTTCTTCGCC
CACCCCAACTTGTTTATTGCAGCTTATAATGGTTACAAATAAAGCAATAGCATCACAAATTTCACAAATA
AAGCATTTTTTTCACTGCATTCTAGTTGTGGTTTGTCCAAACTCATCAATGTATCTTATCATGTCTGTAT
ACCGTCGACCTCTAGCTAGAGCTTGGCGTAATCATGGTCATAGCTGTTTCCTGTGTGAAATTGTTATCCG
CTCACAATTCCACACAACATACGAGCCGGAAGCATAAAGTGTAAAGCCTGGGGTGCCTAATGAGTGAGCT
AACTCACATTAATTGCGTTGCGCTCACTGCCCGCTTTCCAGTCGGGAAACCTGTCGTGCCAGCTGCATTA
ATGAATCGGCCAACGCGCGGGGAGAGGCGGTTTGCGTATTGGGCGCTCTTCCGCTTCCTCGCTCACTGAC
TCGCTGCGCTCGGTCGTTCGGCTGCGGCGAGCGGTATCAGCTCACTCAAAGGCGGTAATACGGTTATCCA
CAGAATCAGGGGATAACGCAGGAAAGAACATGTGAGCAAAAGGCCAGCAAAAGGCCAGGAACCGTAAAAA
GGCCGCGTTGCTGGCGTTTTTCCATAGGCTCCGCCCCCCTGACGAGCATCACAAAAATCGACGCTCAAGT
CAGAGGTGGCGAAACCCGACAGGACTATAAAGATACCAGGCGTTTCCCCCTGGAAGCTCCCTCGTGCGCT
CTCCTGTTCCGACCCTGCCGCTTACCGGATACCTGTCCGCCTTTCTCCCTTCGGGAAGCGTGGCGCTTTC
TCATAGCTCACGCTGTAGGTATCTCAGTTCGGTGTAGGTCGTTCGCTCCAAGCTGGGCTGTGTGCACGAA
CCCCCCGTTCAGCCCGACCGCTGCGCCTTATCCGGTAACTATCGTCTTGAGTCCAACCCGGTAAGACACG
ACTTATCGCCACTGGCAGCAGCCACTGGTAACAGGATTAGCAGAGCGAGGTATGTAGGCGGTGCTACAGA
GTTCTTGAAGTGGTGGCCTAACTACGGCTACACTAGAAGAACAGTATTTGGTATCTGCGCTCTGCTGAAG
CCAGTTACCTTCGGAAAAAGAGTTGGTAGCTCTTGATCCGGCAAACAAACCACCGCTGGTAGCGGTGGTT
TTTTTGTTTGCAAGCAGCAGATTACGCGCAGAAAAAAAGGATCTCAAGAAGATCCTTTGATCTTTTCTAC
GGGGTCTGACGCTCAGTGGAACGAAAACTCACGTTAAGGGATTTTGGTCATGAGATTATCAAAAAGGATC
TTCACCTAGATCCTTTTAAATTAAAAATGAAGTTTTAAATCAATCTAAAGTATATATGAGTAAACTTGGT
CTGACAGTTACCAATGCTTAATCAGTGAGGCACCTATCTCAGCGATCTGTCTATTTCGTTCATCCATAGT
TGCCTGACTCCCCGTCGTGTAGATAACTACGATACGGGAGGGCTTACCATCTGGCCCCAGTGCTGCAATG
ATACCGCGAGACCCACGCTCACCGGCTCCAGATTTATCAGCAATAAACCAGCCAGCCGGAAGGGCCGAGC
GCAGAAGTGGTCCTGCAACTTTATCCGCCTCCATCCAGTCTATTAATTGTTGCCGGGAAGCTAGAGTAAG
TAGTTCGCCAGTTAATAGTTTGCGCAACGTTGTTGCCATTGCTACAGGCATCGTGGTGTCACGCTCGTCG
TTTGGTATGGCTTCATTCAGCTCCGGTTCCCAACGATCAAGGCGAGTTACATGATCCCCCATGTTGTGCA
AAAAAGCGGTTAGCTCCTTCGGTCCTCCGATCGTTGTCAGAAGTAAGTTGGCCGCAGTGTTATCACTCAT
GGTTATGGCAGCACTGCATAATTCTCTTACTGTCATGCCATCCGTAAGATGCTTTTCTGTGACTGGTGAG
TACTCAACCAAGTCATTCTGAGAATAGTGTATGCGGCGACCGAGTTGCTCTTGCCCGGCGTCAATACGGG
ATAATACCGCGCCACATAGCAGAACTTTAAAAGTGCTCATCATTGGAAAACGTTCTTCGGGGCGAAAACT
CTCAAGGATCTTACCGCTGTTGAGATCCAGTTCGATGTAACCCACTCGTGCACCCAACTGATCTTCAGCA
TCTTTTACTTTCACCAGCGTTTCTGGGTGAGCAAAAACAGGAAGGCAAAATGCCGCAAAAAAGGGAATAA
GGGCGACACGGAAATGTTGAATACTCATACTCTTCCTTTTTCAATATTATTGAAGCATTTATCAGGGTTA
TTGTCTCATGAGCGGATACATATTTGAATGTATTTAGAAAAATAAACAAATAGGGGTTCCGCGCACATTT
CCCCGAAAAGTGCCACCTGACGTC
Features (pLannotate 1.2.2; 20 found; start..end, strand, type, name):
     28..80      -  misc_feature   bom (fragment): basis of mobility region from pBR322
    235..614     +  enhancer       CMV enhancer: human cytomegalovirus immediate early enhancer
    615..818     +  promoter       CMV promoter: human cytomegalovirus (CMV) immediate early promoter
    814..847     +  LTR            5' LTR (truncated) (fragment): truncated 5' long terminal repeat (LTR) from HIV-1
    863..881     +  promoter       T7 promoter: promoter for bacteriophage T7 RNA polymerase
    935..2020    +  CDS            HLA-B: HLAB_HUMAN - Also known as HLAB. Experimental evidence at protein level: Swiss-Prot protein existence level 1. Allele B*67:01: Displays peptides sharing a common signature motif, namely a Pro residue at position 2 and Leu anchor residue at the C-terminus. From Homo sapiens (Human).
   2100..2324    +  polyA_signal   bGH poly(A) signal: bovine growth hormone polyadenylation signal
   2328..2349    +  promoter       SV40 promoter (fragment): SV40 enhancer and early promoter
   2370..2798    +  rep_origin     f1 ori (sequence partly withheld): f1 bacteriophage origin of replication; arrow indicates direction of (+) strand synthesis
   2812..3141    +  promoter       SV40 promoter: SV40 enhancer and early promoter
   3208..3999    +  CDS            neo: KKA2_KLEPN - Also known as kan, nptII. Experimental evidence at protein level: Swiss-Prot protein existence level 1. Resistance to kanamycin, neomycin, paromomycin, ribostamycin, butirosin and gentamicin B. From Klebsiella pneumoniae.
   4023..4181    +  CDS            ble (fragment): BLE_KLEPN - Experimental evidence at protein level: Swiss-Prot protein existence level 1. Binding protein with a strong affinity to the bleomycin family of antibiotics. Binds to CL990; an antimitotic-antibiotic compound. From Klebsiella pneumoniae.
   4176..4297    +  polyA_signal   SV40 poly(A) signal: SV40 polyadenylation signal
   4370..4386    -  protein_bind   lac operator: The lac repressor binds to the lac operator to inhibit transcription in E. coli. This inhibition can be relieved by adding lactose or isopropyl-β-D-thiogalactopyranoside (IPTG). lac repressor encoded by lacI
   4394..4424    -  promoter       lac promoter: promoter for the E. coli lac operon
   4439..4460    -  protein_bind   CAP binding site: CAP binding activates transcription in the presence of cAMP. E. coli catabolite activator protein
   4473..4565    -  CDS            lacI (fragment): lac repressor; lacI; The lac repressor binds to the lac operator to inhibit transcription in E. coli. This inhibition can be relieved by adding lactose or isopropyl-β-D-thiogalactopyranoside (IPTG).
   4748..5336    -  rep_origin     ori: high-copy-number ColE1/pMB1/pBR322/pUC origin of replication
   5507..6367    -  CDS            AmpR: β-lactamase; bla; confers resistance to ampicillin, carbenicillin, and related antibiotics
   6368..6472    -  promoter       AmpR promoter: bla
