[The description below was written by a language model from this plasmid's Addgene catalogue record and pLannotate feature annotations shown in this document.]
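Description:
B*35:02:01 is a mammalian expression plasmid built on the pcDNA-3 backbone that carries the coding sequence of a single human HLA class I allele, HLA-B*35:02:01, for overexpression in cultured cells. The sequenced record is about 6.5 kb. In bacteria the plasmid is maintained at high copy through a ColE1/pUC-type origin and selected with ampicillin via the β-lactamase gene and its native promoter. An f1 phage origin is also present, along with small remnants of lac regulatory sequences and a pBR322 bom fragment that are leftovers of the backbone lineage rather than functional parts of the design.

The HLA-B open reading frame, roughly 1.1 kb and cloned between BamHI and EcoRI sites, sits downstream of the human cytomegalovirus immediate early enhancer and promoter and is followed by the bovine growth hormone polyadenylation signal, giving strong constitutive transcription in mammalian cells. A T7 promoter lies just upstream of the insert and can serve for in vitro transcription or as a sequencing priming site. The short annotation of a truncated HIV-1 LTR next to the CMV promoter is a small fragment match and does not indicate a lentiviral vector. No epitope tag or reporter is annotated. A separate SV40 early promoter drives the neomycin phosphotransferase gene, terminated by the SV40 poly(A) signal, allowing G418 selection of stable transfectants. The automated annotation identifies the insert only as HLA-B, quoting text about another allele; the allele identity comes from the catalogue entry. The associated publication concerns large-scale HLA class I peptidome profiling for epitope prediction, which suggests expression of a single defined allele to characterise the peptides it presents.
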