Addgene plasmid #203265: B*35:02:01
Purpose: Overexpress HLA allele
Depositing lab: Derin Keskin & Catherine Wu. Depositing organization: Dana-Farber Cancer Institute. Publication: A large peptidome dataset improves HLA class I epitope prediction across most of the human population. Sarkizova S, Klaeger S, Le PM, Li LW, Oliveira G, Keshishian H, Hartigan CR, Zhang W, Braun DA, Ligon KL, Bachireddy P, Zervantonakis IK, Rosenbluth JM, Ouspenskaia T, Law T, Justesen S, Stevens J, Lane WJ, Eisenhaure T, Lan Zhang G, Clauser KR, Hacohen N, Carr SA, Wu CJ, Keskin DB. Nat Biotechnol. 2020 Feb;38(2):199-209. doi: 10.1038/s41587-019-0322-9. Epub 2019 Dec 16. PubMed 31844290.
Backbone
  Vector backbone: pcDNA-3
  Vector type: Mammalian Expression
Growth in bacteria
  Bacterial resistance: Ampicillin, 100 μg/mL
  Growth temperature: 37°C
  Growth strain: NEB Stable
  Copy number: High Copy
Gene/Insert
  Gene/Insert name: B*35:02:01
  Species: H. sapiens (human)
  Entrez Gene: HLA-B (a.k.a. AS, B-4901, HLAB)
  Cloning method: Restriction Enzyme; 5′ cloning site BamHI (unknown if destroyed); 3′ cloning site EcoRI (unknown if destroyed)
  Sequencing primers: 5′ unknown
Terms and licenses: Academic/Nonprofit Terms; Industry Terms: Not Available to Industry
Depositor comments: Shortname from TIGL: K60
How to cite: B*35:02:01 was a gift from Derin Keskin & Catherine Wu (Addgene plasmid # 203265 ; http://n2t.net/addgene:203265 ; RRID:Addgene_203265)
