>Addgene plasmid #203265 | B*35:02:01 | depositor partial sequence | sequence record 394195 | HLA:HLA00238 B*35:02:01:01 1089 bp (K60)
ATGCGGGTCACGGCGCCCCGAACCGTCCTCCTGCTGCTCTGGGGGGCAGTGGCCCTGACCGAGACCTGGG
CCGGCTCCCACTCCATGAGGTATTTCTACACCGCCATGTCCCGGCCCGGCCGCGGGGAGCCCCGCTTCAT
CGCAGTGGGCTACGTGGACGACACCCAGTTCGTGAGGTTCGACAGCGACGCCGCGAGTCCGAGGACGGAG
CCCCGGGCGCCATGGATAGAGCAGGAGGGGCCGGAGTATTGGGACCGGAACACACAGATCTTCAAGACCA
ACACACAGACTTACCGAGAGAGCCTGCGGAACCTGCGCGGCTACTACAACCAGAGCGAGGCCGGGTCTCA
CATCATCCAGAGGATGTATGGCTGCGACCTGGGGCCCGACGGGCGCTTCCTCCGCGGGCATAACCAGTAC
GCCTACGACGGCAAGGATTACATCGCCCTGAACGAGGACCTGAGCTCCTGGACCGCGGCGGACACCGCGG
CTCAGATCACCCAGCGCAAGTGGGAGGCGGCCCGTGTGGCGGAGCAGCTGAGAGCCTACCTGGAGGGCCT
GTGCGTGGAGTGGCTCCGCAGATACCTGGAGAACGGGAAGGAGACGCTGCAGCGCGCGGACCCCCCAAAG
ACACACGTGACCCACCACCCCGTCTCTGACCATGAGGCCACCCTGAGGTGCTGGGCCCTGGGCTTCTACC
CTGCGGAGATCACACTGACCTGGCAGCGGGATGGCGAGGACCAAACTCAGGACACTGAGCTTGTGGAGAC
CAGACCAGCAGGAGATAGAACCTTCCAGAAGTGGGCAGCTGTGGTGGTGCCTTCTGGAGAAGAGCAGAGA
TACACATGCCATGTACAGCATGAGGGGCTGCCGAAGCCCCTCACCCTGAGATGGGAGCCATCTTCCCAGT
CCACCATCCCCATCGTGGGCATTGTTGCTGGCCTGGCTGTCCTAGCAGTTGTGGTCATCGGAGCTGTGGT
CGCTACTGTGATGTGTAGGAGGAAGAGCTCAGGTGGAAAAGGAGGGAGCTACTCTCAGGCTGCGTCCAGC
GACAGTGCCCAGGGCTCTGATGTGTCTCTCACAGCTTGA
